Addgene plasmid #43709: III-TGGG
Depositing lab: Chad Cowan & Kiran Musunuru. Depositing organization: Harvard University. Publication: A TALEN Genome-Editing System for Generating Human Stem Cell-Based Disease Models. Ding Q, Lee YK, Schaefer EA, Peters DT, Veres A, Kim K, Kuperwasser N, Motola DL, Meissner TB, Hendriks WT, Trevisan M, Gupta RM, Moisan A, Banks E, Friesen M, Schinzel RT, Xia F, Tang A, Xia Y, Figueroa E, Wann A, Ahfeldt T, Daheron L, Zhang F, Rubin LL, Peng LF, Chung RT, Musunuru K, Cowan CA. Cell Stem Cell. 2012 Dec 12. pii: S1934-5909(12)00645-5. doi: 10.1016/j.stem.2012.11.011. PubMed 23246482.
Backbone
  Vector backbone: pCRII-TOPO
  Backbone manufacturer: Invitrogen
  Backbone size w/o insert (bp): 3973
  Vector type: Bacterial Cloning
Growth in bacteria
  Bacterial resistance: Ampicillin and Kanamycin, 100 & 50 μg/mL
  Growth temperature: 37°C
  Growth strain: Top10
  Copy number: High Copy
Gene/Insert
  Gene/Insert name: III-TGGG
  Species: Synthetic
  Insert size (bp): 426
  Cloning method: TOPO Cloning
  Sequencing primers: 5′ T7; 3′ M13-rev
Terms and licenses: Academic/Nonprofit Terms; Industry Terms: Not Available to Industry
How to cite: III-TGGG was a gift from Chad Cowan & Kiran Musunuru (Addgene plasmid # 43709 ; http://n2t.net/addgene:43709 ; RRID:Addgene_43709)
