[The description below was written by a language model from this plasmid's Addgene catalogue record.]
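Description:
III-TGGG is a bacterial cloning plasmid built on the pCRII-TOPO backbone (about 4.0 kb without insert), into which a 426 bp synthetic fragment was introduced by TOPO cloning. It is a high-copy plasmid maintained in E. coli and carries both ampicillin and kanamycin resistance, so either or both antibiotics can be used for selection. No feature table accompanies the record, so the positions of the origin, resistance genes and flanking elements are not documented here. The listed sequencing primers (T7 on one side, M13 reverse on the other) match the standard priming sites that flank the TOPO cloning site in this vector family.

The insert is described only by its name and as synthetic; the record does not spell out its composition. The associated publication describes a TALEN genome-editing system for generating human stem cell-based disease models. In that context, the name and size suggest a pre-assembled block of four TALE repeat modules: roughly 102 bp per repeat comes close to 426 bp with short flanks. Such a block would specify recognition of the DNA bases T-G-G-G, with "III" probably marking the third position in a hierarchical assembly of a full TALE DNA-binding array. This reading is an inference and is not stated in the record. The plasmid has no mammalian expression elements recorded and is not itself a nuclease expression vector. It most likely serves as a storage and source clone in a library of repeat multimers, from which the fragment would be taken and combined with others to build custom TALENs against chosen genomic targets.
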