>Addgene plasmid #43709 | III-TGGG | depositor partial sequence | sequence record 58974 | III-TGGG sequence 426 bps
CGTCTCGGCTCACCCCAGAGCAGGTCGTGGCCATTGCCTCGAATGGAGGGGGCAAACAGGCGTTGGAAAC
CGTACAACGATTGCTGCCGGTGCTGTGCCAAGCGCACGGACTCACCCCAGAGCAGGTCGTGGCAATCGCG
AGCAATAACGGCGGAAAACAGGCTTTGGAAACGGTGCAGAGGCTCCTTCCAGTGCTGTGCCAAGCGCACG
GCCTCACCCCAGAGCAGGTCGTGGCAATCGCGAGCAATAACGGCGGAAAACAGGCTTTGGAAACGGTGCA
GAGGCTCCTTCCAGTGCTGTGCCAAGCGCACGGATTAACCCCAGAGCAGGTCGTGGCAATCGCGAGCAAT
AACGGCGGAAAACAGGCTTTGGAAACGGTGCAGAGGCTCCTTCCAGTGCTGTGCCAAGCGCACGGACTCA
GAGACG
