>Addgene plasmid #43709 | III-TGGG | addgene partial sequence | sequence record 61785 | M13-F20 5'-TGTAAAACGACGGCCAGT-3'
TGGGCGAATTGGGCCCTCTGATGCATGCTCGAGCGGCCGCCAGTGTGATGGATATCTGCAGAATTCGCCC
TTCGTCCTAGCGCGTCTCGGCTCACCCCAGAGCAGGTCGTGGCCATTGCCTCGAATGGAGGGGGCAAACA
GGCGTTGGAAACCGTACAACGATTGCTGCCGGTGCTGTGCCAAGCGCACGGACTCACCCCAGAGCAGGTC
GTGGCAATCGCGAGCAATAACGGCGGAAAACAGGCTTTGGAAACGGTGCAGAGGCTCCTTCCAGTGCTGT
GCCAAGCGCACGGCCTCACCCCAGAGCAGGTCGTGGCAATCGCGAGCAATAACGGCGGAAAACAGGCTTT
GGAAACGGTGCAGAGGCTCCTTCCAGTGCTGTGCCAAGCGCACGGATTAACCCCAGAGCAGGTCGTGGCA
ATCGCGAGCAATAACGGCGGAAAACAGGCTTTGGAAACGGTGCAGAGGCTCCTTCCAGTGCTGTGCCAAG
CGCACGGACTCAGAGACGTGGGCACAGGAAAGAAGGGCGAATTCCAGCACACTGGCGGCCGTTACTAGTG
GATCCGAGCTCGGTACCAAGCTTGATGCATAGCTTGAGTATTCTATAGTGTCACCTAAATAGCTTGGCGT
AATCATGGTCATAGCTGTTTCCTGTGTGAAATTGTTATCCGCTCACAATTCCACACAACATACGAGCCGG
AAGCATAAAGTGTAAAGCCTGGGGTGCCTAATGAGTGAGCTAACTCACATTAATTGCGTTGCGCTCACTG
CCCGCTTTCCAGTCGGGAAACCTGTCGTGCCAGCTGCATTAATGAATCGGCCAACGCGCGGGGAGAGGCG
GTTTGCGTATTGGGCGCTCTTCCGCTTCCTCGCTCACTGACTCGCTGCGCTCGGTCGTTCGGCTGCGGCG
AGCGGTATCAGCTCACTCAAAGGCGGTATACGGTATC
